Addgene plasmid #208691: pDisplay-NE2h-IRES-mCherry-CAAX
Purpose: Expresses the genetically-encoded fluorescent norepinephrine (NE) sensor GRAB_NE2h and a membrane-localized mcherry in mammalian cells
Depositing lab: Yulong Li. Publication: Monitoring norepinephrine release in vivo using next-generation GRAB(NE) sensors. Feng J, Dong H, Lischinsky JE, Zhou J, Deng F, Zhuang C, Miao X, Wang H, Li G, Cai R, Xie H, Cui G, Lin D, Li Y. Neuron. 2024 Jun 19;112(12):1930-1942.e6. doi: 10.1016/j.neuron.2024.03.001. Epub 2024 Mar 27. PubMed 38547869.
Backbone
  Vector backbone: pDisplay
  Backbone manufacturer: Invitrogen
  Backbone size w/o insert (bp): 5193
  Vector type: Mammalian Expression
Growth in bacteria
  Bacterial resistance: Ampicillin, 100 μg/mL
  Growth temperature: 37°C
  Growth strain: DH5alpha
  Copy number: High Copy
Gene/Insert
  Gene/Insert name: GPCR activation based norepinephrine (NE) sensor GRAB_NE2h (alt names: GRAB_NE2h; NE2h)
  Species: H. sapiens (human)
  Insert size (bp): 3345
  Promoter: CMV
  Cloning method: Gibson Cloning
  Sequencing primers: 5′ ATGGGCGGTAGGCGTGTA; 3′ CCTCACATTGCCAAAAGACG
Terms and licenses: Academic/Nonprofit Terms; Industry Terms: Not Available to Industry
Depositor comments: Please visit https://www.biorxiv.org/content/10.1101/2023.06.22.546075v1 for bioRxiv preprint.
How to cite: pDisplay-NE2h-IRES-mCherry-CAAX was a gift from Yulong Li (Addgene plasmid # 208691 ; http://n2t.net/addgene:208691 ; RRID:Addgene_208691)
