[The description below was written by a language model from this plasmid's Addgene catalogue record and pLannotate feature annotations shown in this document.]
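Description:
pDisplay-NE2h-IRES-mCherry-CAAX is a mammalian expression plasmid built on the Invitrogen pDisplay backbone. It co-expresses the genetically encoded fluorescent norepinephrine sensor GRAB_NE2h and a membrane-targeted red reference protein. In bacteria it is maintained at high copy through a ColE1/pUC-type origin and selected with ampicillin via the β-lactamase gene. An f1 origin is also present. The backbone carries an SV40 promoter-driven NeoR/KanR cassette with an HSV TK polyadenylation signal, which in principle permits G418 selection of transfected mammalian cells.

The payload is a single bicistronic transcript driven by the CMV enhancer/promoter and terminated by the bGH poly(A) signal. The first open reading frame begins with the mouse Igκ leader from pDisplay, which promotes entry into the secretory pathway and delivery to the cell surface. It continues into a human GPCR scaffold with a circularly permuted EGFP module inserted between receptor segments, so that ligand-induced conformational change alters green fluorescence. The automated annotation labels the flanking receptor segments as DRD4 and DRD3 fragments. These are probably homology-based matches to related aminergic receptors, and the record does not name the parent receptor of the sensor. An EMCV IRES then drives cap-independent translation of mCherry fused to a K-Ras-derived CAAX motif, which anchors the red protein at the plasma membrane. This gives a ligand-insensitive marker for identifying expressing cells and for normalizing the green signal. The PDGFRβ transmembrane domain of pDisplay remains downstream of this cassette and appears to be a backbone remnant rather than part of either protein. The construct suits characterization and imaging of norepinephrine responses in cultured mammalian cells.
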