Features (pLannotate 1.2.2; 25 found; start..end, strand, type, name):
     10..389     +  enhancer       CMV enhancer: human cytomegalovirus immediate early enhancer
    390..593     +  promoter       CMV promoter: human cytomegalovirus (CMV) immediate early promoter
    589..622     +  LTR            5' LTR (truncated) (fragment): truncated 5' long terminal repeat (LTR) from HIV-1
    638..656     +  promoter       T7 promoter: promoter for bacteriophage T7 RNA polymerase
    737..799     +  sig_peptide    Igκ leader: leader sequence from mouse immunoglobulin κ light chain
    801..818     +  protein_bind   attB1 (fragment): mutant version of attB; core recombination site for the Gateway® BP reaction BP Clonase™
    944..1588    +  CDS            DRD4 (fragment): DRD4_HUMAN - Experimental evidence at protein level: Swiss-Prot protein existence level 1. Dopamine receptor responsible for neuronal signaling in the mesolimbic system of the brain, an area of the brain that regulates emotion and complex behavior. Activated by dopamine, but also by epinephrine and norepinephrine, and by numerous synthetic agonists and drugs (PubMed:9003072, PubMed:16423344, PubMed:27659709, PubMed:29051383). Agonist binding triggers signaling via G proteins that inhibit adenylyl cyclase (PubMed:7512953, PubMed:7643093, PubMed:16423344, PubMed:27659709, PubMed:29051383). Modul
   1715..2437    +  CDS            cEGFP: cEGFP is a basic (constitutively fluorescent) green fluorescent protein published in 2008, derived from Aequorea victoria.
   2459..2695    +  CDS            DRD3 (fragment): DRD3_HUMAN - Experimental evidence at protein level: Swiss-Prot protein existence level 1. Dopamine receptor whose activity is mediated by G proteins which inhibit adenylyl cyclase. Promotes cell proliferation. From Homo sapiens (Human).
   2736..3321    +  misc_feature   IRES2: internal ribosome entry site (IRES) of the encephalomyocarditis virus (EMCV)
   3322..4029    +  CDS            mCherry: mCherry is a basic (constitutively fluorescent) red fluorescent protein published in 2004, derived from Discosoma sp.. It is reported to be a very rapidly-maturing monomer with low acid sensitivity.
   4030..4080    +  CDS            K-Ras (fragment): human small GTPase proto-oncoprotein
   4120..4266    +  CDS            PDGFRβ TM domain: transmembrane domain from platelet derived growth factor receptor beta
   4294..4518    +  polyA_signal   bGH poly(A) signal: bovine growth hormone polyadenylation signal
   4522..4540    +  promoter       SV40 promoter (fragment): SV40 enhancer and early promoter
   4650..5238    -  rep_origin     ori: high-copy-number ColE1/pMB1/pBR322/pUC origin of replication
   5460..5476    +  polyA_signal   bGH poly(A) signal (fragment): bovine growth hormone polyadenylation signal
   5567..5614    -  polyA_signal   HSV TK poly(A) signal: herpes simplex virus thymidine kinase polyadenylation signal (Cole and Stacy, 1985)
   5673..5825    -  CDS            ble (fragment): BLE_KLEPN - Experimental evidence at protein level: Swiss-Prot protein existence level 1. Binding protein with a strong affinity to the bleomycin family of antibiotics. Binds to CL990; an antimitotic-antibiotic compound. From Klebsiella pneumoniae.
   5846..6640    -  CDS            NeoR/KanR: aminoglycoside phosphotransferase from Tn5; aph(3')-II (or nptII); confers resistance to neomycin, kanamycin, and G418 (Geneticin®)
   6675..7028    -  promoter       SV40 promoter: SV40 enhancer and early promoter
   7030..7047    -  promoter       AmpR promoter (fragment): bla
   7088..7948    -  CDS            AmpR: β-lactamase; bla; confers resistance to ampicillin, carbenicillin, and related antibiotics
   7949..8053    -  promoter       AmpR promoter: bla
   8080..8508    +  rep_origin     f1 ori (sequence partly withheld): f1 bacteriophage origin of replication; arrow indicates direction of (+) strand synthesis
>Addgene plasmid #208691 | pDisplay-NE2h-IRES-mCherry-CAAX | addgene full sequence | sequence record 410345 | Addgene NGS Result
GCGCGCGTTGACATTGATTATTGACTAGTTATTAATAGTAATCAATTACGGGGTCATTAGTTCATAGCCC
ATATATGGAGTTCCGCGTTACATAACTTACGGTAAATGGCCCGCCTGGCTGACCGCCCAACGACCCCTGC
CCATTGACGTCAATAATGACGTATGTTCCCATAGTAACGCCAATAGGGACTTTCCATTGACGTCAATGGG
TGGAGTATTTACGGTAAACTGCCCACTTGGCAGTACATCAAGTGTATCATATGCCAAGTACGCCCCCTAT
TGACGTCAATGACGGTAAATGGCCCGCCTGGCATTATGCCCAGTACATGACCTTATGGGACTTTCCTACT
TGGCAGTACATCTACGTATTAGTCATCGCTATTACCATGGTGATGCGGTTTTGGCAGTACATCAATGGGC
GTGGATAGCGGTTTGACTCACGGGGATTTCCAAGTCTCCACCCCATTGACGTCAATGGGAGTTTGTTTTG
GCACCAAAATCAACGGGACTTTCCAAAATGTCGTAACAACTCCGCCCCATTGACGCAAATGGGCGGTAGG
CGTGTACGGTGGGAGGTCTATATAAGCAGAGCTCTCTGGCTAACTAGAGAACCCACTGCTTACTGGCTTA
TCGAAATTAATACGACTCACTATAGGGAGACCCAAGCTTGGTACCGAGCTCGGATCCACTAGTAACGGCC
GCCAGTGTGCTGGAATTCGGCTTGGGGATATCCACCATGGAGACAGACACACTCCTGCTATGGGTACTGC
TGCTCTGGGTTCCAGGTTCCACTGGTGACACAAGTTTGTACAAAAAAGTTGGCACCGGCTCCCTGCAGCC
GGACGCGGGCAACGCGAGCTGGAACGGGACCGAGGCGCCGGGGGGCGGCGCCCGGGCCACCCCTTACTCC
CTGCAGGTGACGCTGACGCTGGTGTGCCTGGCCGGCCTGCTCATGCTGCTCACCGTGTTCGGCAACGTGC
TCGTCATCATCGCCGTGTTCACGAGCCGCGCGCTCAAGGCGCCCCAAAACCTCTTCCTGGTGTCTCTGGC
CTCGGCCGACATCCTGGTGGCCACGCTCGTCATCCCTTTCTCGCTGGCCAACGAGGTCATGGGCTACTGG
TACTTCGGCAAGGCTTGGTGCGAGATCTACCTGGCGCTCGACGTGCTCTTCTGCACGTCGTCCATCGTGC
ACCTGTGCGCCATCAGCCTGGACCGCTACTGGTCCATCACACAGGCCAAAGAGTACAACCTGAAGCGCAC
GCCGCGCCGCATCAAGGCCATCATCATCACCGTGTGGGTCATCTCGGCCGTCATCTCCTTCCCGCCGCTC
ATCTCCATCGAGAAGAAGGGCGGCGGCGGCGGCCCGCAGCCGGCCGAGCCGCGCTGCGAGATCAACGACC
AGAAGTGGTACGTCATCTCGTCGTGCATCGGCTCCTTCTTCGCTCCCTGCCTCATCATGATCCTGGTCTA
CGTGCGCATCTACCAGATCGCCAAGCGTCGCACCCGCGTGCCACCCAGCCGCCGGGGTCCGGACGCCGTC
GCCGCGCCGCCGGGGGGCACCGAGCGCAGGCCCAACGGTCTGGGCCCCGAGCGCAGCGCGGGCCCGGGGG
GCGCAGAGGCCGAACCGCTGCCCACCCAGCTCAACGGCGCCCCTGGCGAGCCCGCGCCGGCCGGGCCGCG
CGACACCGACGCGCTGGACCTGGAGGAGGGAGGAAACGTCTATATCAAGGCCGACAAGCAGAAGAACGGC
ATCAAGGCGAACTTCCACATCCGCCACAACATCGAGGACGGCGGCGTGCAGCTCGCCTACCACTACCAGC
AGAACACCCCCATCGGCGACGGCCCCGTGCTGCTGCCCGACAACCACTACCTGAGCGTGCAGTCCAAACT
TTCGAAAGACCCCAACGAGAAGCGCGATCACATGGTCCTGCTGGAGTTCGTGACCGCCGCCGGGATCACT
CTCGGCATGGACGAGCTGTACAAGGGCGGTACCGGAGGGAGCATGGTGAGAAAGGGCGAGGAGCTGTTCA
CCGGGGTGGTGCCCATCCTGGTCGAGCTGGACGGCGACGTAAACGGCCACAAGTTCAGCGTGTCCGGCGA
GGGTGAGGGCGATGCCACCGAGGGCAAGCTGACCCTGAAGTTCATCTGCACCACCGGCAAGCTGCCCGTG
CCCTGGCCCACCCTCGTGACCACCCTGACCTACGGCGTGCAGTGCTTCAGCCGCTACCCCGACCACATGA
AGCAGCACGACTTCTTCAAGTCCGCCATGCCCGAAGGCTACATCCAGGAGCGCACCATCTTCTTCAAGGA
CGACGGCAACTACAAGACCCGCGCCGAGGTGAAGTTCGAGGGCGACACCCTGGTGAACCGCATCGAGCTG
AAGGGCATCGACTTCAAGGAGGACGGCAACATCCTGGGGCACAAGCTGGAGTACAACACCGGAGCAGCAG
CACGCTGGCGCGGGCGGCAGAACCGCGAGAAGCGCTTCATTTTCGTGCTGGCCGTGGTCATCGGAGTGTT
CGTGGTGTGCTGGTTCCCCTTCTTCTTCACCTACACGCTCACGGCCGTCGGGTGCTCCGTGCCACGCACG
CTCTTCAAATTCTTCTTCTGGTTCGGCTACTGCAACAGCTCGTTGAACCCGGTCATCTACACCATCTTCA
ACCACGATTTCCGCCGCGCCTTCAAGAAGATCCTCTGTCGGGGGGACAGGAAGCGGATCGTGTTGTAAGC
TAGCGCCCCTCTCCCTCCCCCCCCCCTAACGTTACTGGCCGAAGCCGCTTGGAATAAGGCCGGTGTGCGT
TTGTCTATATGTTATTTTCCACCATATTGCCGTCTTTTGGCAATGTGAGGGCCCGGAAACCTGGCCCTGT
CTTCTTGACGAGCATTCCTAGGGGTCTTTCCCCTCTCGCCAAAGGAATGCAAGGTCTGTTGAATGTCGTG
AAGGAAGCAGTTCCTCTGGAAGCTTCTTGAAGACAAACAACGTCTGTAGCGACCCTTTGCAGGCAGCGGA
ACCCCCCACCTGGCGACAGGTGCCTCTGCGGCCAACGCCACGTGTATAAGATACACCTGCAAAGGCGGCA
CAACCCCAGTGCCACGTTGTGAGTTGGATAGTTGTGGAAAGAGTCAAATGGCTCTCCTCAAGCGTATTCA
ACAAGGGGCTGAAGGATGCCCAGAAGGTACCCCATTGTATGGGATCTGATCTGGGGCCTCGGTACACATG
CTTTACATGTGTTTAGTCGAGGTTAAAAAAACGTCTAGGCCCCCCGAACCACGGGGACGTGGTTTTCCTT
TGAAAAACACGATGATAATATGGCCACAACCATGGTGAGCAAGGGCGAGGAGGATAACATGGCCATCATC
AAGGAGTTCATGCGCTTCAAGGTGCACATGGAGGGCTCCGTGAACGGCCACGAGTTCGAGATCGAGGGCG
AGGGCGAGGGCCGCCCCTACGAGGGCACCCAGACCGCCAAGCTGAAGGTGACCAAGGGTGGCCCCCTGCC
CTTCGCCTGGGACATCCTGTCCCCTCAGTTCATGTACGGCTCCAAGGCCTACGTGAAGCACCCCGCCGAC
ATCCCCGACTACTTGAAGCTGTCCTTCCCCGAGGGCTTCAAGTGGGAGCGCGTGATGAACTTCGAGGACG
GCGGCGTGGTGACCGTGACCCAGGACTCCTCCCTGCAGGACGGCGAGTTCATCTACAAGGTGAAGCTGCG
CGGCACCAACTTCCCCTCCGACGGCCCCGTAATGCAGAAGAAGACCATGGGCTGGGAGGCCTCCTCCGAG
CGGATGTACCCCGAGGACGGCGCCCTGAAGGGCGAGATCAAGCAGAGGCTGAAGCTGAAGGACGGCGGCC
ACTACGACGCTGAGGTCAAGACCACCTACAAGGCCAAGAAGCCCGTGCAGCTGCCCGGCGCCTACAACGT
CAACATCAAGTTGGACATCACCTCCCACAACGAGGACTACACCATCGTGGAACAGTACGAACGCGCCGAG
GGCCGCCACTCCACCGGCGGCATGGACGAGCTGTACAAGGATGGTAAAAAGAAGAAAAAGAAGTCAAAGA
CAAAGTGTGTAATTATGTAAGTCGACGAACAAAAACTCATCTCAGAAGAGGATCTGAATGCTGTGGGCCA
GGACACGCAGGAGGTCATCGTGGTGCCACACTCCTTGCCCTTTAAGGTGGTGGTGATCTCAGCCATCCTG
GCCCTGGTGGTGCTCACCATCATCTCCCTTATCATCCTCATCATGCTTTGGCAGAAGAAGCCACGTTAGG
CGGCCGCTCGAGATCAGCCTCGACTGTGCCTTCTAGTTGCCAGCCATCTGTTGTTTGCCCCTCCCCCGTG
CCTTCCTTGACCCTGGAAGGTGCCACTCCCACTGTCCTTTCCTAATAAAATGAGGAAATTGCATCGCATT
GTCTGAGTAGGTGTCATTCTATTCTGGGGGGTGGGGTGGGGCAGGACAGCAAGGGGGAGGATTGGGAAGA
CAATAGCAGGCATGCTGGGGATGCGGTGGGCTCTATGGCTTCTGAGGCGGAAAGAACCAGTGGCGGTAAT
ACGGTTATCCACAGAATCGGGGGATAACGCAGGAAAGAACATGTGAGCAAAAGGCCAGCAAAAGGCCAGG
AACCGTAAAAAGGCCGCGTTGCTGGCGTTTTTCCATAGGCTCCGCCCCCCTGACGAGCATCACAAAAATC
GACGCTCAAGTCAGAGGTGGCGAAACCCGACAGGACTATAAAGATACCAGGCGTTTCCCCCTGGAAGCTC
CCTCGTGCGCTCTCCTGTTCCGACCCTGCCGCTTACCGGATACCTGTCCGCCTTTCTCCCTTCGGGAAGC
GTGGCGCTTTCTCATAGCTCACGCTGTAGGTATCTCAGTTCGGTGTAGGTCGTTCGCTCCAAGCTGGGCT
GTGTGCACGAACCCCCCGTTCAGCCCGACCGCTGCGCCTTATCCGGTAACTATCGTCTTGAGTCCAACCC
GGTAAGACGCGACTTATCGCCACTGGCAGCAGCCACTGGTAACAGGATTAGCAGAGCGAGGTATGTAGGC
GGTGCTACAGAGTTCTTGAAGTGGTGGCCTAACTACGGCTACACTAGAAGAACAGTATTTGGTATCTGCG
CTCTGCTGAAGCCAGTTACCTTCGGAAAAAGAGTTGGTAGCTCTTGATCCGGCAAACAAACCACCGCTGG
TAGCGGTGGTTTTTTTGTTTGCAAGCAGCAGATTACGCGCAGAAAAAAAGGATCTCAAGAAGATCCTTTG
ATCTTTTCTACGGGGTCTGACGCTCAGTGGAACGAAAACTCACGTTAAGGGATTTTGGTCATGAGATTAT
CAAAAAGGATCTTCACCTAGATCCTTTTAAATTAAAAATGAAGTTTTAAATCAATCTAAAGTATATATGA
GTAACCTGAGGCTATGGCAGGGCCTGCCGCCCCGACGTTGGCTGCGAGCCCTGGGCCTTCACCCGAACTT
GGGGGGTGGGGTGGGGAAAAGGAAGAAACGCGGGCGTATTGGCCCCAATGGGGTCTCGGTGGGGTATCGA
CAGAGTGCCAGCCCTGGGACCGAACCCCGCGTTTATGAACAAACGACCCAACACCGTGCGTTTTATTCTG
TCTTTTTATTGCCGTCATAGCGCGGGTTCCTTCCGGTATTGTCTCCTTCCGTGTTTCAGTTAGCCTCCCC
CTAGGGTGGGCGAAGAACTCCAGCATGAGATCCCCGCGCTGGAGGATCATCCAGCCGGCGTCCCGGAAAA
CGATTCCGAAGCCCAACCTTTCATAGAAGGCGGCGGTGGAATCGAAATCTCGTGATGGCAGGTTGGGCGT
CGCTTGGTCGGTCATTTCGAACCCCAGAGTCCCGCTCAGAAGAACTCGTCAAGAAGGCGATAGAAGGCGA
TGCGCTGCGAATCGGGAGCGGCGATACCGTAAAGCACGAGGAAGCGGTCAGCCCATTCGCCGCCAAGCTC
TTCAGCAATATCACGGGTAGCCAACGCTATGTCCTGATAGCGGTCCGCCACACCCAGCCGGCCACAGTCG
ATGAATCCAGAAAAGCGGCCATTTTCCACCATGATATTCGGCAAGCAGGCATCGCCATAGGTCACGACGA
GATCCTCGCCGTCGGGCATGCTCGCCTTGAGCCTGGCGAACAGTTCGGCTGGCGCGAGCCCCTGATGCTC
TTCGTCCAGATCATCCTGATCGACAAGACCGGCTTCCATCCGAGTACGTGCTCGCTCGATGCGATGTTTC
GCTTGGTGGTCGAATGGGCAGGTAGCCGGATCAAGCGTATGCAGCCGCCGCATTGCATCAGCCATGATGG
ATACTTTCTCGGCAGGAGCAAGGTGAGATGACAGGAGATCCTGCCCCGGCACTTCGCCCAATAGCAGCCA
GTCCCTTCCCGCTTCAGTGACAACGTCGAGCACAGCTGCGCAAGGAACGCCCGTCGTGGCCAGCCACGAT
AGCCGCGCTGCCTCGTCTTGCAGTTCATTCAGGGCACCGGACAGGTCGGTCTTGACAAAAAGAACCGGGC
GCCCCTGCGCTGACAGCCGGAACACGGCGGCATCAGAGCAGCCGATTGTCTGTTGTGCCCAGTCATAGCC
GAATAGCCTCTCCACCCAAGCGGCCGGAGAACCTGCGTGCAATCCATCTTGTTCAATCATGCGAAACGAT
CCTCATCCTGTCTCTTGATCGATCTTTGCAAAAGCCTAGGCCTCCAAAAAAGCCTCCTCACTACTTCTGG
AATAGCTCAGAGGCCGGGCCTCGGCCTCTGCATAAATAAAAAAAATTAGTCAGCCATGGGGCGGAGAATG
GGCGGAACTGGGCGGAGTTAGGGGCGGAATGGGCGGAGTTAGGGGCGGGACTATGGTTGCTGACTAATTG
AGATGCATGCTTTGCATACTTCTGCCTGCTGGGGAGCCTGGGGACTTTCCACACCTGGTTGCTGACTAAT
TGAGATGCATGCTTTGCATACTTCTGCCTGCTGGGGAGCCTGGGGACTTTCCACACCCTAACTGACACAC
ATTCCACAGCTGGTTCTTTCCGCCTCAGGACTCTTCCTTTTTCAATAAATCAATCTAAAGTATATATGAG
TAAACTTGGTCTGACAGTTACCAATGCTTAATCAGTGAGGCACCTATCTCAGCGATCTGTCTATTTCGTT
CATCCATAGTTGCCTGACTCCCCGTCGTGTAGATAACTACGATACGGGAGGGCTTACCATCTGGCCCCAG
TGCTGCAATGATACCGCGAGACCCACGCTCACCGGCTCCAGATTTATCAGCAATAAACCAGCCAGCCGGA
AGGGCCGAGCGCAGAAGTGGTCCTGCAACTTTATCCGCCTCCATCCAGTCTATTAATTGTTGCCGGGAAG
CTAGAGTAAGTAGTTCGCCAGTTAATAGTTTGCGCAACGTTGTTGCCATTGCTACAGGCATCGTGGTGTC
ACGCTCGTCGTTTGGTATGGCTTCATTCAGCTCCGGTTCCCAACGATCAAGGCGAGTTACATGATCCCCC
ATGTTGTGCAAAAAAGCGGTTAGCTCCTTCGGTCCTCCGATCGTTGTCAGAAGTAAGTTGGCCGCAGTGT
TATCACTCATGGTTATGGCAGCACTGCATAATTCTCTTACTGTCATGCCATCCGTAAGATGCTTTTCTGT
GACTGGTGAGTACTCAACCAAGTCATTCTGAGAATAGTGTATGCGGCGACCGAGTTGCTCTTGCCCGGCG
TCAATACGGGATAATACCGCGCCACATAGCAGAACTTTAAAAGTGCTCATCATTGGAAAACGTTCTTCGG
GGCGAAAACTCTCAAGGATCTTACCGCTGTTGAGATCCAGTTCGATGTAACCCACTCGTGCACCCAACTG
ATCTTCAGCATCTTTTACTTTCACCAGCGTTTCTGGGTGAGCAAAAACAGGAAGGCAAAATGCCGCAAAA
AAGGGAATAAGGGCGACACGGAAATGTTGAATACTCATACTCTTCCTTTTTCAATATTATTGAAGCATTT
ATCAGGGTTATTGTCTCATGAGCGGATACATATTTGAATGTATTTAGAAAAATAAACAAATAGGGGTTCC
GCGCACATTTCCCCGAAAAGTGCCACCTG
[124 nt withheld, positions 8080-8203]
C
[91 nt withheld, positions 8205-8295]
A
[49 nt withheld, positions 8297-8345]
CCTTTGACGTTGGAGTCCACGTTCTTT
[37 nt withheld, positions 8373-8409]
ACCCTATCTCGGTCTATTCTTTTGATTTATAAGGGATTTTGCCGATTTCGGCCTATTGGTTAAAAAATGA
GCTGATTTAACAAAAATTTAACGCGAATTTTAACAAAATATTAACGCTTACAATTTAC
