>Addgene plasmid #208691 | pDisplay-NE2h-IRES-mCherry-CAAX | depositor partial sequence | sequence record 406553 | GRAB_NE2h
ATGGAGACAGACACACTCCTGCTATGGGTACTGCTGCTCTGGGTTCCAGGTTCCACTGGTGACACAAGTT
TGTACAAAAAAGTTGGCACCGGCTCCCTGCAGCCGGACGCGGGCAACGCGAGCTGGAACGGGACCGAGGC
GCCGGGGGGCGGCGCCCGGGCCACCCCTTACTCCCTGCAGGTGACGCTGACGCTGGTGTGCCTGGCCGGC
CTGCTCATGCTGCTCACCGTGTTCGGCAACGTGCTCGTCATCATCGCCGTGTTCACGAGCCGCGCGCTCA
AGGCGCCCCAAAACCTCTTCCTGGTGTCTCTGGCCTCGGCCGACATCCTGGTGGCCACGCTCGTCATCCC
TTTCTCGCTGGCCAACGAGGTCATGGGCTACTGGTACTTCGGCAAGGCTTGGTGCGAGATCTACCTGGCG
CTCGACGTGCTCTTCTGCACGTCGTCCATCGTGCACCTGTGCGCCATCAGCCTGGACCGCTACTGGTCCA
TCACACAGGCCAAAGAGTACAACCTGAAGCGCACGCCGCGCCGCATCAAGGCCATCATCATCACCGTGTG
GGTCATCTCGGCCGTCATCTCCTTCCCGCCGCTCATCTCCATCGAGAAGAAGGGCGGCGGCGGCGGCCCG
CAGCCGGCCGAGCCGCGCTGCGAGATCAACGACCAGAAGTGGTACGTCATCTCGTCGTGCATCGGCTCCT
TCTTCGCTCCCTGCCTCATCATGATCCTGGTCTACGTGCGCATCTACCAGATCGCCAAGCGTCGCACCCG
CGTGCCACCCAGCCGCCGGGGTCCGGACGCCGTCGCCGCGCCGCCGGGGGGCACCGAGCGCAGGCCCAAC
GGTCTGGGCCCCGAGCGCAGCGCGGGCCCGGGGGGCGCAGAGGCCGAACCGCTGCCCACCCAGCTCAACG
GCGCCCCTGGCGAGCCCGCGCCGGCCGGGCCGCGCGACACCGACGCGCTGGACCTGGAGGAGGGAGGAAA
CGTCTATATCAAGGCCGACAAGCAGAAGAACGGCATCAAGGCGAACTTCCACATCCGCCACAACATCGAG
GACGGCGGCGTGCAGCTCGCCTACCACTACCAGCAGAACACCCCCATCGGCGACGGCCCCGTGCTGCTGC
CCGACAACCACTACCTGAGCGTGCAGTCCAAACTTTCGAAAGACCCCAACGAGAAGCGCGATCACATGGT
CCTGCTGGAGTTCGTGACCGCCGCCGGGATCACTCTCGGCATGGACGAGCTGTACAAGGGCGGTACCGGA
GGGAGCATGGTGAGAAAGGGCGAGGAGCTGTTCACCGGGGTGGTGCCCATCCTGGTCGAGCTGGACGGCG
ACGTAAACGGCCACAAGTTCAGCGTGTCCGGCGAGGGTGAGGGCGATGCCACCGAGGGCAAGCTGACCCT
GAAGTTCATCTGCACCACCGGCAAGCTGCCCGTGCCCTGGCCCACCCTCGTGACCACCCTGACCTACGGC
GTGCAGTGCTTCAGCCGCTACCCCGACCACATGAAGCAGCACGACTTCTTCAAGTCCGCCATGCCCGAAG
GCTACATCCAGGAGCGCACCATCTTCTTCAAGGACGACGGCAACTACAAGACCCGCGCCGAGGTGAAGTT
CGAGGGCGACACCCTGGTGAACCGCATCGAGCTGAAGGGCATCGACTTCAAGGAGGACGGCAACATCCTG
GGGCACAAGCTGGAGTACAACACCGGAGCAGCAGCACGCTGGCGCGGGCGGCAGAACCGCGAGAAGCGCT
TCATTTTCGTGCTGGCCGTGGTCATCGGAGTGTTCGTGGTGTGCTGGTTCCCCTTCTTCTTCACCTACAC
GCTCACGGCCGTCGGGTGCTCCGTGCCACGCACGCTCTTCAAATTCTTCTTCTGGTTCGGCTACTGCAAC
AGCTCGTTGAACCCGGTCATCTACACCATCTTCAACCACGATTTCCGCCGCGCCTTCAAGAAGATCCTCT
GTCGGGGGGACAGGAAGCGGATCGTGTTGTAA
