>Addgene plasmid #208691 | pDisplay-NE2h-IRES-mCherry-CAAX | depositor partial sequence | sequence record 406554 | mCherry-CAAX
ATGGTGAGCAAGGGCGAGGAGGATAACATGGCCATCATCAAGGAGTTCATGCGCTTCAAGGTGCACATGG
AGGGCTCCGTGAACGGCCACGAGTTCGAGATCGAGGGCGAGGGCGAGGGCCGCCCCTACGAGGGCACCCA
GACCGCCAAGCTGAAGGTGACCAAGGGTGGCCCCCTGCCCTTCGCCTGGGACATCCTGTCCCCTCAGTTC
ATGTACGGCTCCAAGGCCTACGTGAAGCACCCCGCCGACATCCCCGACTACTTGAAGCTGTCCTTCCCCG
AGGGCTTCAAGTGGGAGCGCGTGATGAACTTCGAGGACGGCGGCGTGGTGACCGTGACCCAGGACTCCTC
CCTGCAGGACGGCGAGTTCATCTACAAGGTGAAGCTGCGCGGCACCAACTTCCCCTCCGACGGCCCCGTA
ATGCAGAAGAAGACCATGGGCTGGGAGGCCTCCTCCGAGCGGATGTACCCCGAGGACGGCGCCCTGAAGG
GCGAGATCAAGCAGAGGCTGAAGCTGAAGGACGGCGGCCACTACGACGCTGAGGTCAAGACCACCTACAA
GGCCAAGAAGCCCGTGCAGCTGCCCGGCGCCTACAACGTCAACATCAAGTTGGACATCACCTCCCACAAC
GAGGACTACACCATCGTGGAACAGTACGAACGCGCCGAGGGCCGCCACTCCACCGGCGGCATGGACGAGC
TGTACAAGGATGGTAAAAAGAAGAAAAAGAAGTCAAAGACAAAGTGTGTAATTATGTAA
